Addgene plasmid #143271: TFORF1431
Purpose: Lentiviral vector for overexpressing transcription factor ORFs with unique 24-bp barcodes. Barcodes facilitate identification of transcription factors in pooled screens.
Depositing lab: Feng Zhang. Depositing organization: Broad Institute. Publication: A transcription factor atlas of directed differentiation. Joung J, Ma S, Tay T, Geiger-Schuller KR, Kirchgatterer PC, Verdine VK, Guo B, Arias-Garcia MA, Allen WE, Singh A, Kuksenko O, Abudayyeh OO, Gootenberg JS, Fu Z, Macrae RK, Buenrostro JD, Regev A, Zhang F. Cell. 2023 Jan 5;186(1):209-229.e26. doi: 10.1016/j.cell.2022.11.026. PubMed 36608654.
Backbone
  Vector backbone: pLX_TRC317
  Backbone manufacturer: Broad Institute Genetic Perturbation Platform
  Backbone size w/o insert (bp): 8264
  Vector type: Mammalian Expression, Lentiviral
  Selectable markers: Puromycin
Growth in bacteria
  Bacterial resistance: Ampicillin, 100 μg/mL
  Growth temperature: 37°C
  Growth strain: NEB Stable
  Copy number: High Copy
Gene/Insert
  Gene/Insert name: ZNF219
  Species: H. sapiens (human)
  Insert size (bp): 2270
  Entrez Gene: ZNF219 (a.k.a. ZFP219)
  Promoter: EF1a
  Cloning method: Unknown
  Sequencing primers: 5′ GGGTGGAGACTGAAGTTAGGCCAG; 3′ CACATAGCGTAAAAGGAGCAACATAG
Terms and licenses: Academic/Nonprofit Terms; Industry Terms: Not Available to Industry
Depositor comments: NM_001102454,XM_006720164,NM_016423,NM_001101672,XM_017021354,XM_006720163,XM_017021355,ENST00000360947,ENST00000451119,ENST00000421093 . The transcription factor ORF portion of this plasmid was synthesized by Genewiz. Please test multiple small colonies in case of plasmid recombination. To make this collection available in a timely manner, a portion of this collection was not fully sequenced by Addgene. If an Addgene verified full plasmid sequence is not available, please contact us prior to placing an order to request the full sequence.
How to cite: TFORF1431 was a gift from Feng Zhang (Addgene plasmid # 143271 ; http://n2t.net/addgene:143271 ; RRID:Addgene_143271)
