[The description below was written by a language model from this plasmid's Addgene catalogue record and pLannotate feature annotations shown in this document.]
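Description:
TFORF1431 is a lentiviral mammalian expression plasmid built on the pLX_TRC317 backbone and carrying the human zinc-finger transcription factor ZNF219 as its insert. It belongs to a barcoded transcription factor ORF collection in which each clone bears a unique 24-bp barcode, so that the overexpressed factor can be identified by sequencing in pooled screens. In bacteria it is maintained through a high-copy ColE1/pUC-type origin and selected with ampicillin via the β-lactamase gene. An f1 origin and remnants of a lac/lacZα cloning region with T7 and T3 promoters are also present in the backbone. The depositor notes that the plasmid can recombine, which is common for LTR-containing vectors, and that the ORF portion was made by gene synthesis.

The transfer cassette has a third-generation layout. An RSV promoter drives a truncated HIV-1 5' LTR, followed by the Ψ packaging signal with a gag fragment, the RRE for Rev-dependent nuclear export, and a cPPT/CTS element that aids nuclear import. It ends in a ΔU3 self-inactivating 3' LTR followed by an SV40 polyadenylation signal. Within the proviral region, an SV40 early promoter/origin drives puromycin N-acetyltransferase for selection of transduced cells. Downstream, the EF-1α promoter constitutively expresses the ZNF219 coding sequence, and a WPRE enhances transcript stability and expression. The barcode is not annotated in the feature table. It may lie in the short interval between the ORF and the WPRE, where a small U6 promoter fragment is detected, but the record does not confirm its position. The construct is used to package lentivirus for stable ZNF219 overexpression, for example in directed-differentiation screens.
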