Features (pLannotate 1.2.2; 31 found; start..end, strand, type, name):
      5..231     +  promoter       RSV promoter: Rous sarcoma virus enhancer/promoter
    232..412     +  LTR            5' LTR (truncated): truncated 5' long terminal repeat (LTR) from HIV-1
    459..584     +  misc_feature   HIV-1 Ψ: packaging signal of human immunodeficiency virus type 1
    568..931     +  CDS            HIV-1 gag (fragment): gag protein from human immunodeficiency virus 1; gag
   1077..1310    +  misc_feature   RRE: The Rev response element (RRE) of HIV-1 allows for Rev-dependent mRNA export from the nucleus to the cytoplasm.
   1687..1713    +  CDS            Rev (fragment): human immunodeficiency virus 1 (HIV-1) Rev protein; rev; enhances nuclear export of unspliced and incompletely spliced viral mRNAs
   1720..1743    +  promoter       SV40 promoter (fragment): SV40 early promoter
   1744..1815    +  promoter       SV40 promoter (fragment): SV40 enhancer and early promoter
   1839..1974    +  rep_origin     SV40 ori: SV40 origin of replication
   2020..2616    +  CDS            PuroR (fragment): puromycin N-acetyltransferase; pac from Streptomyces; confers resistance to puromycin
   2665..2782    +  misc_feature   cPPT/CTS: central polypurine tract and central termination sequence of HIV-1
   2847..2913    +  CDS            small t antigen (fragment): SV40 (simian virus 40) small t antigen
   2920..4098    +  promoter       EF-1α promoter: strong constitutive promoter for human elongation factor EF-1α
   4115..6280    +  CDS            ZNF219: ZN219_HUMAN - Experimental evidence at protein level: Swiss-Prot protein existence level 1. Transcriptional regulator (PubMed:14621294, PubMed:19549071). Recognizes and binds 2 copies of the core DNA sequence motif 5'-GGGGG- 3' (PubMed:14621294). Binds to the HMGN1 promoter and may repress HMGN1 expression (PubMed:14621294). Regulates SNCA expression in primary cortical neurons (PubMed:19549071). Binds to the COL2A1 promoter and activates COL2A1 expression, as part of a complex with SOX9 (By similarity). Plays a role in chondrocyte differentiation (By similarity). From Homo sapiens (Human).
   6296..6349    +  promoter       U6 promoter (fragment): RNA polymerase III promoter for human U6 snRNA
   6391..6979    +  misc_feature   WPRE: woodchuck hepatitis virus posttranscriptional regulatory element
   7030..7049    +  misc_feature   cPPT/CTS (fragment): central polypurine tract and central termination sequence of HIV-1
   7051..7284    +  LTR            3' LTR (ΔU3): self-inactivating 3' long terminal repeat (LTR) from HIV-1
   7362..7483    +  polyA_signal   SV40 poly(A) signal: SV40 polyadenylation signal
   7523..7658    +  rep_origin     SV40 ori: SV40 origin of replication
   7679..7697    -  promoter       T7 promoter: promoter for bacteriophage T7 RNA polymerase
   7705..7860    +  CDS            lacZα (fragment): LacZα fragment of β-galactosidase; lacZ fragment
   7865..8293    +  rep_origin     f1 ori (sequence partly withheld): f1 bacteriophage origin of replication; arrow indicates direction of (+) strand synthesis
   8346..8450    +  promoter       AmpR promoter: bla
   8451..9311    +  CDS            AmpR: β-lactamase; bla; confers resistance to ampicillin, carbenicillin, and related antibiotics
   9482..10070   +  rep_origin     ori: high-copy-number ColE1/pMB1/pBR322/pUC origin of replication
  10253..10345   +  CDS            lacI (fragment): lac repressor; lacI; The lac repressor binds to the lac operator to inhibit transcription in E. coli. This inhibition can be relieved by adding lactose or isopropyl-β-D-thiogalactopyranoside (IPTG).
  10358..10379   +  protein_bind   CAP binding site: CAP binding activates transcription in the presence of cAMP. E. coli catabolite activator protein
  10394..10424   +  promoter       lac promoter: promoter for the E. coli lac operon
  10432..10448   +  protein_bind   lac operator: The lac repressor binds to the lac operator to inhibit transcription in E. coli. This inhibition can be relieved by adding lactose or isopropyl-β-D-thiogalactopyranoside (IPTG). lac repressor encoded by lacI
  10493..10511   +  promoter       T3 promoter: promoter for bacteriophage T3 RNA polymerase
>Addgene plasmid #143271 | TFORF1431 | addgene full sequence | sequence record 396133 | Addgene NGS Result
TTAATGTAGTCTTATGCAATACTCTTGTAGTCTTGCAACATGGTAACGATGAGTTAGCAACATGCCTTAC
AAGGAGAGAAAAAGCACCGTGCATGCCGATTGGTGGAAGTAAGGTGGTACGATCGTGCCTTATTAGGAAG
GCAACAGACGGGTCTGACATGGATTGGACGAACCACTGAATTGCCGCATTGCAGAGATATTGTATTTAAG
TGCCTAGCTCGATACATAAACGGGTCTCTCTGGTTAGACCAGATCTGAGCCTGGGAGCTCTCTGGCTAAC
TAGGGAACCCACTGCTTAAGCCTCAATAAAGCTTGCCTTGAGTGCTTCAAGTAGTGTGTGCCCGTCTGTT
GTGTGACTCTGGTAACTAGAGATCCCTCAGACCCTTTTAGTCAGTGTGGAAAATCTCTAGCAGTGGCGCC
CGAACAGGGACTTGAAAGCGAAAGGGAAACCAGAGGAGCTCTCTCGACGCAGGACTCGGCTTGCTGAAGC
GCGCACGGCAAGAGGCGAGGGGCGGCGACTGGTGAGTACGCCAAAAATTTTGACTAGCGGAGGCTAGAAG
GAGAGAGATGGGTGCGAGAGCGTCAGTATTAAGCGGGGGAGAATTAGATCGCGATGGGAAAAAATTCGGT
TAAGGCCAGGGGGAAAGAAAAAATATAAATTAAAACATATAGTATGGGCAAGCAGGGAGCTAGAACGATT
CGCAGTTAATCCTGGCCTGTTAGAAACATCAGAAGGCTGTAGACAAATACTGGGACAGCTACAACCATCC
CTTCAGACAGGATCAGAAGAACTTAGATCATTATATAATACAGTAGCAACCCTCTATTGTGTGCATCAAA
GGATAGAGATAAAAGACACCAAGGAAGCTTTAGACAAGATAGAGGAAGAGCAAAACAAAAGTAAGACCAC
CGCACAGCAAGCGGCCGCTGATCTTCAGACCTGGAGGAGGAGATATGAGGGACAATTGGAGAAGTGAATT
ATATAAATATAAAGTAGTAAAAATTGAACCATTAGGAGTAGCACCCACCAAGGCAAAGAGAAGAGTGGTG
CAGAGAGAAAAAAGAGCAGTGGGAATAGGAGCTTTGTTCCTTGGGTTCTTGGGAGCAGCAGGAAGCACTA
TGGGCGCAGCGTCAATGACGCTGACGGTACAGGCCAGACAATTATTGTCTGGTATAGTGCAGCAGCAGAA
CAATTTGCTGAGGGCTATTGAGGCGCAACAGCATCTGTTGCAACTCACAGTCTGGGGCATCAAGCAGCTC
CAGGCAAGAATCCTGGCTGTGGAAAGATACCTAAAGGATCAACAGCTCCTGGGGATTTGGGGTTGCTCTG
GAAAACTCATTTGCACCACTGCTGTGCCTTGGAATGCTAGTTGGAGTAATAAATCTCTGGAACAGATTTG
GAATCACACGACCTGGATGGAGTGGGACAGAGAAATTAACAATTACACAAGCTTAATACACTCCTTAATT
GAAGAATCGCAAAACCAGCAAGAAAAGAATGAACAAGAATTATTGGAATTAGATAAATGGGCAAGTTTGT
GGAATTGGTTTAACATAACAAATTGGCTGTGGTATATAAAATTATTCATAATGATAGTAGGAGGCTTGGT
AGGTTTAAGAATAGTTTTTGCTGTACTTTCTATAGTGAATAGAGTTAGGCAGGGATATTCACCATTATCG
TTTCAGACCCACCTCCCAACCCCGAGGGGACCCATGCATTGCATCTCAATTAGTCAGCAACCAGGTGTGG
AAAGTCCCCAGGCTCCCCAGCAGGCAGAAGTATGCAAAGCATGCGTCTCAATTAGTCAGCAACCATAGTC
CCGCCCCTAACTCCGCCCATCCCGCCCCTAACTCCGCCCAGTTCCGCCCATTCTCCGCCCCATGGCTGAC
TAATTTTTTTTATTTATGCAGAGGCCGAGGCCGCCTCGGCCTCTGAGCTATTCCAGAAGTAGTGAGGAGG
CTTTTTTGGAGGCCTAGGCTTTTGCAAAAAGCTTTCTAGAGGTACCACCGGAGCTTACCATGACCGAGTA
CAAGCCCACGGTGCGCCTCGCCACCCGCGACGACGTCCCCAGGGCCGTACGCACCCTCGCCGCCGCGTTC
GCCGACTACCCCGCCACGCGCCACACCGTCGATCCGGACCGCCACATCGAGCGGGTCACCGAGCTGCAAG
AACTCTTCCTCACGCGCGTCGGGCTCGACATCGGCAAGGTGTGGGTCGCGGACGACGGCGCCGCCGTGGC
GGTCTGGACCACGCCGGAGAGCGTCGAAGCGGGGGCGGTGTTCGCCGAGATCGGCCCGCGCATGGCCGAG
TTGAGCGGTTCCCGGCTGGCCGCGCAGCAACAGATGGAAGGCCTCCTGGCGCCGCACCGGCCCAAGGAGC
CCGCGTGGTTCCTGGCCACCGTCGGCGTCTCGCCCGACCACCAGGGCAAGGGTCTGGGCAGCGCCGTCGT
GCTCCCCGGAGTGGAGGCGGCCGAGCGCGCCGGGGTGCCCGCCTTCCTGGAGACCTCCGCGCCCCGCAAC
CTCCCCTTCTACGAGCGGCTCGGCTTCACCGTCACCGCCGACGTCGAGGTGCCCGAAGGACCGCGCACCT
GGTGCATGACCCGCAAGCCCGGTGCCAGTTAACGAATTCTAGATCTTGAGACAAATGGCAGTATTCATCC
ACAATTTTAAAAGAAAAGGGGGGATTGGGGGGTACAGTGCAGGGGAAAGAATAGTAGACATAATAGCAAC
AGACATACAAACTAAAGAATTACAAAAACAAATTACAAAAATTCAAAATTTTCGGGTTTATTACAGGGAC
AGCAGAGATCCACTTTGGCGCCGGCTCGAGGCCTGCAGGTGCAAAGATGGATAAAGTTTTAAACAGAGAG
GAATCTTTGCAGCTAATGGACCTTCTAGGTCTTGAAAGGAGTGGGAATTGGCTCCGGTGCCCGTCAGTGG
GCAGAGCGCACATCGCCCACAGTCCCCGAGAAGTTGGGGGGAGGGGTCGGCAATTGAACCGGTGCCTAGA
GAAGGTGGCGCGGGGTAAACTGGGAAAGTGATGTCGTGTACTGGCTCCGCCTTTTTCCCGAGGGTGGGGG
AGAACCGTATATAAGTGCAGTAGTCGCCGTGAACGTTCTTTTTCGCAACGGGTTTGCCGCCAGAACACAG
GTAAGTGCCGTGTGTGGTTCCCGCGGGCCTGGCCTCTTTACGGGTTATGGCCCTTGCGTGCCTTGAATTA
CTTCCACCTGGCTGCAGTACGTGATTCTTGATCCCGAGCTTCGGGTTGGAAGTGGGTGGGAGAGTTCGAG
GCCTTGCGCTTAAGGAGCCCCTTCGCCTCGTGCTTGAGTTGAGGCCTGGCCTGGGCGCTGGGGCCGCCGC
GTGCGAATCTGGTGGCACCTTCGCGCCTGTCTCGCTGCTTTCGATAAGTCTCTAGCCATTTAAAATTTTT
GATGACCTGCTGCGACGCTTTTTTTCTGGCAAGATAGTCTTGTAAATGCGGGCCAAGATCTGCACACTGG
TATTTCGGTTTTTGGGGCCGCGGGCGGCGACGGGGCCCGTGCGTCCCAGCGCACATGTTCGGCGAGGCGG
GGCCTGCGAGCGCGGCCACCGAGAATCGGACGGGGGTAGTCTCAAGCTGGCCGGCCTGCTCTGGTGCCTG
GCCTCGCGCCGCCGTGTATCGCCCCGCCCTGGGCGGCAAGGCTGGCCCGGTCGGCACCAGTTGCGTGAGC
GGAAAGATGGCCGCTTCCCGGCCCTGCTGCAGGGAGCTCAAAATGGAGGACGCGGCGCTCGGGAGAGCGG
GCGGGTGAGTCACCCACACAAAGGAAAAGGGCCTTTCCGTCCTCAGCCGTCGCTTCATGTGACTCCACGG
AGTACCGGGCGCCGTCCAGGCACCTCGATTAGTTCTCGAGCTTTTGGAGTACGTCGTCTTTAGGTTGGGG
GGAGGGGTTTTATGCGATGGAGTTTCCCCACACTGAGTGGGTGGAGACTGAAGTTAGGCCAGCTTGGCAC
TTGATGTAATTCTCCTTGGAATTTGCCCTTTTTGAGTTTGGATCTTGGTTCATTCTCAAGCCTCAGACAG
TGGTTCAAAGTTTTTTTCTTCCATTTCAGGTGTCGTGAGGCTAGCACCGCCACCATGGAGGGCTCACGTC
CCCGCGCCCCGAGCGGCCACTTAGCGCCGTCGCCGCCGGCTTTCGACGGCGAGCTGGATCTGCAGCGATA
CTCCAACGGGCCAGCCGTGAGCGCAGGGTCGCTCGGGATGGGAGCGGTGAGCTGGTCTGAGAGTCGTGCA
GGCGAACGGCGCTTCCCCTGCCCTGTATGCGGGAAGCGCTTCCGCTTCAACTCTATCCTTGCTTTGCACC
TGCGGGCGCACCCAGGAGCCCAGGCCTTCCAGTGCCCTCACTGCGGCCACCGCGCGGCGCAGCGGGCTCT
GCTGCGCTCGCACCTGCGCACACACCAGCCCGAGCGCCCACGTAGTCCTGCTGCACGCCTGTTGCTGGAG
TTGGAAGAGCGCGCGCTACTACGCGAGGCCCGACTGGGGAGAGCCCGAAGCTCAGGGGGCATGCAGGCCA
CCCCTGCCACTGAGGGTCTGGCGCGGCCCCAGGCTCCTTCATCGTCCGCCTTCCGTTGCCCCTACTGCAA
AGGCAAGTTTCGCACCTCGGCGGAGCGCGAACGCCACCTGCACATCCTGCATAGGCCCTGGAAGTGCGGC
CTGTGCAGTTTCGGCTCCAGCCAGGAGGAGGAGCTGCTGCACCACAGCCTGACGGCCCACGGGGCTCCCG
AGCGTCCCCTGGCGGCCACCTCCGCTGCGCCTCCGCCTCAGCCTCAGCCTCAGCCTCCACCCCAGCCCGA
ACCCAGATCAGTCCCCCAGCCGGAGCCGGAGCCGGAGCCCGAACGTGAGGCAACCCCGACCCCAGCTCCT
GCCGCTCCCGAGGAGCCCCCAGCGCCTCCGGAGTTCCGCTGCCAAGTGTGCGGCCAGAGCTTTACACAGT
CTTGGTTTCTCAAGGGCCACATGCGTAAGCACAAGGCCTCCTTCGATCATGCGTGTCCGGTGTGCGGCCG
CTGCTTCAAGGAGCCCTGGTTCCTTAAGAACCACATGAAGGTGCACGCCAGCAAGCTGGGCCCACTGCGT
GCCCCGGGGCCTGCCTCCGGGCCTGCCCGCGCCCCCCAGCCTCCTGACCTCGGCCTGCTGGCCTATGAGC
CGTTGGGCCCAGCGCTCCTCTTGGCCCCGGCTCCCACCCCGGCCGAGCGCCGTGAGCCCCCGAGCCTCTT
GGGCTACCTGAGCCTGCGAGCTGGCGAGGGCCGGCCCAACGGCGAGGGTGCTGAGCCCGGTCCCGGCCGC
AGCTTCGGAGGCTTCCGCCCGCTGTCCTCTGCTCTCCCGGCCCGGGCTCGCCGGCACCGTGCGGAGGAGC
CTGAGGAAGAAGAGGAGGTGGTGGAGGCCGAGGAGGAAACCTGGGCCCGGGGCAGGTCGCTGGGCTCTCT
GGCTTCCCTGCACCCGCGCCCGGGTGAGGGACCGGGGCACTCTGCCTCTGCTGCTGGGGCCCAGGCAAGA
TCGACCGCCACGCAGGAAGAGAATGGGCTGTTGGTTGGAGGGACCCGGCCTGAAGGGGGCCGGGGCGCCA
CCGGCAAGGATTGTCCTTTCTGCGGAAAATCTTTCCGCTCAGCACATCACCTCAAAGTGCATCTGCGAGT
GCACACAGGCGAGCGGCCCTACAAGTGTCCGCACTGCGACTACGCGGGCACCCAGTCCGGCTCGCTCAAG
TATCACCTACAGCGCCACCACCGGGAGCAGAGGAGCGGGGCCGGCCCCGGGCCACCCCCGGAGCCACCGC
CTCCTTCCCAGCGGGGTTCGGCCCCGCAATCTGGAGCCAAGCCGTCTCCGCAGCCTGCGACCTGGGTGGA
GGGCGCCTCAAGTCCCCGGCCTCCTTCTAGCGGTGCTGGGCCGGGGTCCCGTCGGAAGCCCGCCAGCCCT
GGGAGGACCCTGCGCAACGGGCGAGGCGGTGAGGCCGAACCCCTGGACCTGTCCTTGCGGGCAGGGCCGG
GAGGCGAGGCCGGGCCTGGGGGTGCCCTCCACCGCTGCCTCTTCTGCCCGTTCGCCACTGGAGCCCCAGA
GCTCATGGCCTTGCACCTTCAAGTGCACCACAGCCGCCGGGCTAGGGGCCGCCGGCCACCCCAGGCTGAC
GCGTCCCCGCCCTATGCCCGAGTACCATCAGGAGAGACCCCTCCCAGTCCTTCGCAGGAAGGGGAGGAGG
GCTCCGGGCTGTCCAGACCCGGAGAGGCAGGGCTGGGGGGGCAAGAACGGTAGTAATGAACTAGTCCGTA
ACTTGAAAGTATTTCGATTTCTTGGCTTTATATATCTTGTGGAAAGGACGAGCCATGGAGCGTACCGGAG
GTTCCACGCGTTAAGTCGACAATCAACCTCTGGATTACAAAATTTGTGAAAGATTGACTGGTATTCTTAA
CTATGTTGCTCCTTTTACGCTATGTGGATACGCTGCTTTAATGCCTTTGTATCATGCTATTGCTTCCCGT
ATGGCTTTCATTTTCTCCTCCTTGTATAAATCCTGGTTGCTGTCTCTTTATGAGGAGTTGTGGCCCGTTG
TCAGGCAACGTGGCGTGGTGTGCACTGTGTTTGCTGACGCAACCCCCACTGGTTGGGGCATTGCCACCAC
CTGTCAGCTCCTTTCCGGGACTTTCGCTTTCCCCCTCCCTATTGCCACGGCGGAACTCATCGCCGCCTGC
CTTGCCCGCTGCTGGACAGGGGCTCGGCTGTTGGGCACTGACAATTCCGTGGTGTTGTCGGGGAAATCAT
CGTCCTTTCCTTGGCTGCTCGCCTGTGTTGCCACCTGGATTCTGCGCGGGACGTCCTTCTGCTACGTCCC
TTCGGCCCTCAATCCAGCGGACCTTCCTTCCCGCGGCCTGCTGCCGGCTCTGCGGCCTCTTCCGCGTCTT
CGCCTTCGCCCTCAGACGAGTCGGATCTCCCTTTGGGCCGCCTCCCCGCGTCGACTTTAAGACCAATGAC
TTACAAGGCAGCTGTAGATCTTAGCCACTTTTTAAAAGAAAAGGGGGGACTGGAAGGGCTAATTCACTCC
CAACGAAGACAAGATCTGCTTTTTGCTTGTACTGGGTCTCTCTGGTTAGACCAGATCTGAGCCTGGGAGC
TCTCTGGCTAACTAGGGAACCCACTGCTTAAGCCTCAATAAAGCTTGCCTTGAGTGCTTCAAGTAGTGTG
TGCCCGTCTGTTGTGTGACTCTGGTAACTAGAGATCCCTCAGACCCTTTTAGTCAGTGTGGAAAATCTCT
AGCAGTACGTATAGTAGTTCATGTCATCTTATTATTCAGTATTTATAACTTGCAAAGAAATGAATATCAG
AGAGTGAGAGGAACTTGTTTATTGCAGCTTATAATGGTTACAAATAAAGCAATAGCATCACAAATTTCAC
AAATAAAGCATTTTTTTCACTGCATTCTAGTTGTGGTTTGTCCAAACTCATCAATGTATCTTATCATGTC
TGGCTCTAGCTATCCCGCCCCTAACTCCGCCCATCCCGCCCCTAACTCCGCCCAGTTCCGCCCATTCTCC
GCCCCATGGCTGACTAATTTTTTTTATTTATGCAGAGGCCGAGGCCGCCTCGGCCTCTGAGCTATTCCAG
AAGTAGTGAGGAGGCTTTTTTGGAGGCCTAGGGACGTACCCAATTCGCCCTATAGTGAGTCGTATTACGC
GCGCTCACTGGCCGTCGTTTTACAACGTCGTGACTGGGAAAACCCTGGCGTTACCCAACTTAATCGCCTT
GCAGCACATCCCCCTTTCGCCAGCTGGCGTAATAGCGAAGAGGCCCGCACCGATCGCCCTTCCCAACAGT
TGCGCAGCCTGAATGGCGAATGGG
[124 nt withheld, positions 7865-7988]
C
[91 nt withheld, positions 7990-8080]
A
[49 nt withheld, positions 8082-8130]
CCTTTGACGTTGGAGTCCACGTTCTTT
[37 nt withheld, positions 8158-8194]
ACCCTATCTCGGTCTATTCTTTTGATTTATAAGGGATTTTGCCGATTTCGGCCTATTGGTTAAAAAATGA
GCTGATTTAACAAAAATTTAACGCGAATTTTAACAAAATATTAACGCTTACAATTTAGGTGGCACTTTTC
GGGGAAATGTGCGCGGAACCCCTATTTGTTTATTTTTCTAAATACATTCAAATATGTATCCGCTCATGAG
ACAATAACCCTGATAAATGCTTCAATAATATTGAAAAAGGAAGAGTATGAGTATTCAACATTTCCGTGTC
GCCCTTATTCCCTTTTTTGCGGCATTTTGCCTTCCTGTTTTTGCTCACCCAGAAACGCTGGTGAAAGTAA
AAGATGCTGAAGATCAGTTGGGTGCACGAGTGGGTTACATCGAACTGGATCTCAACAGCGGTAAGATCCT
TGAGAGTTTTCGCCCCGAAGAACGTTTTCCAATGATGAGCACTTTTAAAGTTCTGCTATGTGGCGCGGTA
TTATCCCGTATTGACGCCGGGCAAGAGCAACTCGGTCGCCGCATACACTATTCTCAGAATGACTTGGTTG
AGTACTCACCAGTCACAGAAAAGCATCTTACGGATGGCATGACAGTAAGAGAATTATGCAGTGCTGCCAT
AACCATGAGTGATAACACTGCGGCCAACTTACTTCTGACAACGATCGGAGGACCGAAGGAGCTAACCGCT
TTTTTGCACAACATGGGGGATCATGTAACTCGCCTTGATCGTTGGGAACCGGAGCTGAATGAAGCCATAC
CAAACGACGAGCGTGACACCACGATGCCTGTAGCAATGGCAACAACGTTGCGCAAACTATTAACTGGCGA
ACTACTTACTCTAGCTTCCCGGCAACAATTAATAGACTGGATGGAGGCGGATAAAGTTGCAGGACCACTT
CTGCGCTCGGCCCTTCCGGCTGGCTGGTTTATTGCTGATAAATCTGGAGCCGGTGAGCGTGGGTCTCGCG
GTATCATTGCAGCACTGGGGCCAGATGGTAAGCCCTCCCGTATCGTAGTTATCTACACGACGGGGAGTCA
GGCAACTATGGATGAACGAAATAGACAGATCGCTGAGATAGGTGCCTCACTGATTAAGCATTGGTAACTG
TCAGACCAAGTTTACTCATATATACTTTAGATTGATTTAAAACTTCATTTTTAATTTAAAAGGATCTAGG
TGAAGATCCTTTTTGATAATCTCATGACCAAAATCCCTTAACGTGAGTTTTCGTTCCACTGAGCGTCAGA
CCCCGTAGAAAAGATCAAAGGATCTTCTTGAGATCCTTTTTTTCTGCGCGTAATCTGCTGCTTGCAAACA
AAAAAACCACCGCTACCAGCGGTGGTTTGTTTGCCGGATCAAGAGCTACCAACTCTTTTTCCGAAGGTAA
CTGGCTTCAGCAGAGCGCAGATACCAAATACTGTTCTTCTAGTGTAGCCGTAGTTAGGCCACCACTTCAA
GAACTCTGTAGCACCGCCTACATACCTCGCTCTGCTAATCCTGTTACCAGTGGCTGCTGCCAGTGGCGAT
AAGTCGTGTCTTACCGGGTTGGACTCAAGACGATAGTTACCGGATAAGGCGCAGCGGTCGGGCTGAACGG
GGGGTTCGTGCACACAGCCCAGCTTGGAGCGAACGACCTACACCGAACTGAGATACCTACAGCGTGAGCT
ATGAGAAAGCGCCACGCTTCCCGAAGGGAGAAAGGCGGACAGGTATCCGGTAAGCGGCAGGGTCGGAACA
GGAGAGCGCACGAGGGAGCTTCCAGGGGGAAACGCCTGGTATCTTTATAGTCCTGTCGGGTTTCGCCACC
TCTGACTTGAGCGTCGATTTTTGTGATGCTCGTCAGGGGGGCGGAGCCTATGGAAAAACGCCAGCAACGC
GGCCTTTTTACGGTTCCTGGCCTTTTGCTGGCCTTTTGCTCACATGTTCTTTCCTGCGTTATCCCCTGAT
TCTGTGGATAACCGTATTACCGCCTTTGAGTGAGCTGATACCGCTCGCCGCAGCCGAACGACCGAGCGCA
GCGAGTCAGTGAGCGAGGAAGCGGAAGAGCGCCCAATACGCAAACCGCCTCTCCCCGCGCGTTGGCCGAT
TCATTAATGCAGCTGGCACGACAGGTTTCCCGACTGGAAAGCGGGCAGTGAGCGCAACGCAATTAATGTG
AGTTAGCTCACTCATTAGGCACCCCAGGCTTTACACTTTATGCTTCCGGCTCGTATGTTGTGTGGAATTG
TGAGCGGATAACAATTTCACACAGGAAACAGCTATGACCATGATTACGCCAAGCGCGCAATTAACCCTCA
CTAAAGGGAACAAAAGCTGGAGCTGCAAGC
