>Addgene plasmid #143271 | TFORF1431 | depositor partial sequence | sequence record 281951 | Insert
ACCGCCACCATGGAGGGCTCACGTCCCCGCGCCCCGAGCGGCCACTTAGCGCCGTCGCCGCCGGCTTTCG
ACGGCGAGCTGGATCTGCAGCGATACTCCAACGGGCCAGCCGTGAGCGCAGGGTCGCTCGGGATGGGAGC
GGTGAGCTGGTCTGAGAGTCGTGCAGGCGAACGGCGCTTCCCCTGCCCTGTATGCGGGAAGCGCTTCCGC
TTCAACTCTATCCTTGCTTTGCACCTGCGGGCGCACCCAGGAGCCCAGGCCTTCCAGTGCCCTCACTGCG
GCCACCGCGCGGCGCAGCGGGCTCTGCTGCGCTCGCACCTGCGCACACACCAGCCCGAGCGCCCACGTAG
TCCTGCTGCACGCCTGTTGCTGGAGTTGGAAGAGCGCGCGCTACTACGCGAGGCCCGACTGGGGAGAGCC
CGAAGCTCAGGGGGCATGCAGGCCACCCCTGCCACTGAGGGTCTGGCGCGGCCCCAGGCTCCTTCATCGT
CCGCCTTCCGTTGCCCCTACTGCAAAGGCAAGTTTCGCACCTCGGCGGAGCGCGAACGCCACCTGCACAT
CCTGCATAGGCCCTGGAAGTGCGGCCTGTGCAGTTTCGGCTCCAGCCAGGAGGAGGAGCTGCTGCACCAC
AGCCTGACGGCCCACGGGGCTCCCGAGCGTCCCCTGGCGGCCACCTCCGCTGCGCCTCCGCCTCAGCCTC
AGCCTCAGCCTCCACCCCAGCCCGAACCCAGATCAGTCCCCCAGCCGGAGCCGGAGCCGGAGCCCGAACG
TGAGGCAACCCCGACCCCAGCTCCTGCCGCTCCCGAGGAGCCCCCAGCGCCTCCGGAGTTCCGCTGCCAA
GTGTGCGGCCAGAGCTTTACACAGTCTTGGTTTCTCAAGGGCCACATGCGTAAGCACAAGGCCTCCTTCG
ATCATGCGTGTCCGGTGTGCGGCCGCTGCTTCAAGGAGCCCTGGTTCCTTAAGAACCACATGAAGGTGCA
CGCCAGCAAGCTGGGCCCACTGCGTGCCCCGGGGCCTGCCTCCGGGCCTGCCCGCGCCCCCCAGCCTCCT
GACCTCGGCCTGCTGGCCTATGAGCCGTTGGGCCCAGCGCTCCTCTTGGCCCCGGCTCCCACCCCGGCCG
AGCGCCGTGAGCCCCCGAGCCTCTTGGGCTACCTGAGCCTGCGAGCTGGCGAGGGCCGGCCCAACGGCGA
GGGTGCTGAGCCCGGTCCCGGCCGCAGCTTCGGAGGCTTCCGCCCGCTGTCCTCTGCTCTCCCGGCCCGG
GCTCGCCGGCACCGTGCGGAGGAGCCTGAGGAAGAAGAGGAGGTGGTGGAGGCCGAGGAGGAAACCTGGG
CCCGGGGCAGGTCGCTGGGCTCTCTGGCTTCCCTGCACCCGCGCCCGGGTGAGGGACCGGGGCACTCTGC
CTCTGCTGCTGGGGCCCAGGCAAGATCGACCGCCACGCAGGAAGAGAATGGGCTGTTGGTTGGAGGGACC
CGGCCTGAAGGGGGCCGGGGCGCCACCGGCAAGGATTGTCCTTTCTGCGGAAAATCTTTCCGCTCAGCAC
ATCACCTCAAAGTGCATCTGCGAGTGCACACAGGCGAGCGGCCCTACAAGTGTCCGCACTGCGACTACGC
GGGCACCCAGTCCGGCTCGCTCAAGTATCACCTACAGCGCCACCACCGGGAGCAGAGGAGCGGGGCCGGC
CCCGGGCCACCCCCGGAGCCACCGCCTCCTTCCCAGCGGGGTTCGGCCCCGCAATCTGGAGCCAAGCCGT
CTCCGCAGCCTGCGACCTGGGTGGAGGGCGCCTCAAGTCCCCGGCCTCCTTCTAGCGGTGCTGGGCCGGG
GTCCCGTCGGAAGCCCGCCAGCCCTGGGAGGACCCTGCGCAACGGGCGAGGCGGTGAGGCCGAACCCCTG
GACCTGTCCTTGCGGGCAGGGCCGGGAGGCGAGGCCGGGCCTGGGGGTGCCCTCCACCGCTGCCTCTTCT
GCCCGTTCGCCACTGGAGCCCCAGAGCTCATGGCCTTGCACCTTCAAGTGCACCACAGCCGCCGGGCTAG
GGGCCGCCGGCCACCCCAGGCTGACGCGTCCCCGCCCTATGCCCGAGTACCATCAGGAGAGACCCCTCCC
AGTCCTTCGCAGGAAGGGGAGGAGGGCTCCGGGCTGTCCAGACCCGGAGAGGCAGGGCTGGGGGGGCAAG
AACGGTAGTAATGAACTAGTCCGTAACTTGAAAGTATTTCGATTTCTTGGCTTTATATATCTTGTGGAAA
GGACGAGCCATGGAGCGTACCGGAGGTTCC
