>Addgene plasmid #143271 | TFORF1431 | depositor partial sequence | sequence record 281952 | Barcode
GCCATGGAGCGTACCGGAGGTTCC
